>Addgene plasmid #47512 | pFYF1327 EGFP Site#2 | depositor full sequence | sequence record 67681 | pFYF1327 EGFP Site#2 sequence 2279 bps
GACGTCGCTAGCTGTACAAAAAAGCAGGCTTTAAAGGAACCAATTCAGTCGACTGGATCCGGTACCAAGG
TCGGGCAGGAAGAGGGCCTATTTCCCATGATTCCTTCATATTTGCATATACGATACAAGGCTGTTAGAGA
GATAATTAGAATTAATTTGACTGTAAACACAAAGATATTAGTACAAAATACGTGACGTAGAAAGTAATAA
TTTCTTGGGTAGTTTGCAGTTTTAAAATTATGTTTTAAAATGGACTATCATATGCTTACCGTAACTTGAA
AGTATTTCGATTTCTTGGCTTTATATATCTTGTGGAAAGGACGAAACACCGATGCCGTTCTTCTGCTTGT
GTTTTAGAGCTAGAAATAGCAAGTTAAAATAAGGCTAGTCCGTTATCAACTTGAAAAAGTGGCACCGAGT
CGGTGCTTTTTTTAAGCTTGGGCCGCTCGAGGTACCTCTCTACATATGACATGTGAGCAAAAGGCCAGCA
AAAGGCCAGGAACCGTAAAAAGGCCGCGTTGCTGGCGTTTTTCCATAGGCTCCGCCCCCCTGACGAGCAT
CACAAAAATCGACGCTCAAGTCAGAGGTGGCGAAACCCGACAGGACTATAAAGATACCAGGCGTTTCCCC
CTGGAAGCTCCCTCGTGCGCTCTCCTGTTCCGACCCTGCCGCTTACCGGATACCTGTCCGCCTTTCTCCC
TTCGGGAAGCGTGGCGCTTTCTCATAGCTCACGCTGTAGGTATCTCAGTTCGGTGTAGGTCGTTCGCTCC
AAGCTGGGCTGTGTGCACGAACCCCCCGTTCAGCCCGACCGCTGCGCCTTATCCGGTAACTATCGTCTTG
AGTCCAACCCGGTAAGACACGACTTATCGCCACTGGCAGCAGCCACTGGTAACAGGATTAGCAGAGCGAG
GTATGTAGGCGGTGCTACAGAGTTCTTGAAGTGGTGGCCTAACTACGGCTACACTAGAAGAACAGTATTT
GGTATCTGCGCTCTGCTGAAGCCAGTTACCTTCGGAAAAAGAGTTGGTAGCTCTTGATCCGGCAAACAAA
CCACCGCTGGTAGCGGTGGTTTTTTTGTTTGCAAGCAGCAGATTACGCGCAGAAAAAAAGGATCTCAAGA
AGATCCTTTGATCTTTTCTACGGGGTCTGACGCTCAGTGGAACGAAAACTCACGTTAAGGGATTTTGGTC
ATGAGATTATCAAAAAGGATCTTCACCTAGATCCTTTTAAATTAAAAATGAAGTTTTAAATCAATCTAAA
GTATATATGAGTAAACTTGGTCTGACAGTTACCAATGCTTAATCAGTGAGGCACCTATCTCAGCGATCTG
TCTATTTCGTTCATCCATAGTTGCCTGACTCCCCGTCGTGTAGATAACTACGATACGGGAGGGCTTACCA
TCTGGCCCCAGTGCTGCAATGATACCGCGAGACCCACGCTCACCGGCTCCAGATTTATCAGCAATAAACC
AGCCAGCCGGAAGGGCCGAGCGCAGAAGTGGTCCTGCAACTTTATCCGCCTCCATCCAGTCTATTAATTG
TTGCCGGGAAGCTAGAGTAAGTAGTTCGCCAGTTAATAGTTTGCGCAACGTTGTTGCCATTGCTACAGGC
ATCGTGGTGTCACGCTCGTCGTTTGGTATGGCTTCATTCAGCTCCGGTTCCCAACGATCAAGGCGAGTTA
CATGATCCCCCATGTTGTGCAAAAAAGCGGTTAGCTCCTTCGGTCCTCCGATCGTTGTCAGAAGTAAGTT
GGCCGCAGTGTTATCACTCATGGTTATGGCAGCACTGCATAATTCTCTTACTGTCATGCCATCCGTAAGA
TGCTTTTCTGTGACTGGTGAGTACTCAACCAAGTCATTCTGAGAATAGTGTATGCGGCGACCGAGTTGCT
CTTGCCCGGCGTCAATACGGGATAATACCGCGCCACATAGCAGAACTTTAAAAGTGCTCATCATTGGAAA
ACGTTCTTCGGGGCGAAAACTCTCAAGGATCTTACCGCTGTTGAGATCCAGTTCGATGTAACCCACTCGT
GCACCCAACTGATCTTCAGCATCTTTTACTTTCACCAGCGTTTCTGGGTGAGCAAAAACAGGAAGGCAAA
ATGCCGCAAAAAAGGGAATAAGGGCGACACGGAAATGTTGAATACTCATACTCTTCCTTTTTCAATATTA
TTGAAGCATTTATCAGGGTTATTGTCTCATGAGCGGATACATATTTGAATGTATTTAGAAAAATAAACAA
ATAGGGGTTCCGCGCACATTTCCCCGAAAAGTGCCACCT
Features (pLannotate 1.2.2; 7 found; start..end, strand, type, name):
     13..30      +  protein_bind   attB1 (fragment): mutant version of attB; recombination site for the Gateway® BP reaction BP Clonase™
     82..322     +  promoter       U6 promoter: RNA polymerase III promoter for human U6 snRNA
    331..350     -  CDS            VC155 (fragment): C-terminal fragment of mVenus for use in bimolecular fluorescence complementation (BiFC) (Kodama and Hu, 2010)
    351..426     +  misc_RNA       gRNA scaffold: guide RNA scaffold for the Streptococcus pyogenes CRISPR/Cas9 system
    530..1118    -  rep_origin     ori: high-copy-number ColE1/pMB1/pBR322/pUC origin of replication
   1289..2149    -  CDS            AmpR: β-lactamase; bla; confers resistance to ampicillin, carbenicillin, and related antibiotics
   2150..2254    -  promoter       AmpR promoter: bla
