[The description below was written by a language model from this plasmid's Addgene catalogue record and pLannotate feature annotations shown in this document.]
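Description:
pFYF1327 EGFP Site#2 is a small (about 2.3 kb) mammalian guide RNA expression plasmid built on the MLM3636 backbone, designed to direct Streptococcus pyogenes Cas9 to a site within the EGFP coding sequence in human cells. It is propagated in E. coli through a high-copy ColE1/pUC-type origin of replication and selected with ampicillin via a β-lactamase gene driven by its own bla promoter. The plasmid carries no mammalian selection marker or reporter in the annotated features, so it is suited to transient transfection.

The payload is a single RNA polymerase III transcription unit. A human U6 promoter drives a synthetic 20-nucleotide spacer, cloned by restriction enzyme cloning with BsmBI, which is fused directly to the S. pyogenes gRNA scaffold to yield a complete single guide RNA. The automated annotation labels the 20-nt stretch immediately upstream of the scaffold as an antisense fragment of an mVenus C-terminal BiFC piece. This is best read as the EGFP-targeting spacer itself, which matches GFP-family sequences, rather than a real coding feature. A short attB1 fragment upstream of the U6 promoter appears to be a backbone remnant with no stated function here.

The plasmid does not encode Cas9. The depositor indicates it is meant to be co-delivered with a separate vector expressing mammalian codon-optimized S. pyogenes Cas9. Together they cleave EGFP, so loss of fluorescence in EGFP reporter cells can serve as a readout of nuclease activity. The construct comes from work that examined off-target mutagenesis by CRISPR-Cas nucleases in human cells.
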