Addgene plasmid #47512: pFYF1327 EGFP Site#2
Purpose: human gRNA expression vector targeting EGFP
Depositing lab: Keith Joung. Depositing organization: Massachusetts General Hospital. Publication: High-frequency off-target mutagenesis induced by CRISPR-Cas nucleases in human cells. Fu Y, Foden JA, Khayter C, Maeder ML, Reyon D, Joung JK, Sander JD. Nat Biotechnol. 2013 Jun 23. doi: 10.1038/nbt.2623. PubMed 23792628.
Backbone
  Vector backbone: MLM3636
  Backbone manufacturer: Joung lab (Addgene plasmid #43860)
  Backbone size w/o insert (bp): 2278
  Vector type: Mammalian Expression, CRISPR
Growth in bacteria
  Bacterial resistance: Ampicillin, 100 μg/mL
  Growth temperature: 37°C
  Growth strain: XL1 Blue
  Copy number: Unknown
Gene/Insert
  Gene/Insert name: gRNA-EGFP site 2
  Species: Synthetic
  Insert size (bp): 20
  Promoter: U6
  Cloning method: Restriction Enzyme; 5′ cloning site BsmBI (not destroyed); 3′ cloning site BsmBI (not destroyed)
  Sequencing primers: 5′ hU6-F (5'-GAGGGCCTATTTCCCATGATT-3')
Terms and licenses: Academic/Nonprofit Terms; Industry Terms: Not Available to Industry
Depositor comments: Target site: GATGCCGTTCTTCTGCTTGT gRNA expression vector targeting EGFP for use with JDS246 (Addgene plasmid# 43861--mammalian codon-optimized streptococcus pyogenes Cas9)
How to cite: pFYF1327 EGFP Site#2 was a gift from Keith Joung (Addgene plasmid # 47512 ; http://n2t.net/addgene:47512 ; RRID:Addgene_47512)
