>Addgene plasmid #47512 | pFYF1327 EGFP Site#2 | addgene partial sequence | sequence record 69837 | hU6-F 5'-GAGGGCCTATTTCCCATGATT-3'
GGCTGTTAGAGAGATAATTAGAATTAATTTGACTGTAAACACAAAGATATTAGTACAAAATACGTGACGT
AGAAAGTAATAATTTCTTGGGTAGTTTGCAGTTTTAAAATTATGTTTTAAAATGGACTATCATATGCTTA
CCGTAACTTGAAAGTATTTCGATTTCTTGGCTTTATATATCTTGTGGAAAGGACGAAACACCGATGCCGT
TCTTCTGCTTGTGTTTTAGAGCTAGAAATAGCAAGTTAAAATAAGGCTAGTCCGTTATCAACTTGAAAAA
GTGGCACCGAGTCGGTGCTTTTTTTAAGCTTGGGCCGCTCGAGGTACCTCTCTACATATGACATGTGAGC
AAAAGGCCAGCAAAAGGCCAGGAACCGTAAAAAGGCCGCGTTGCTGGCGTTTTTCCATAGGCTCCGCCCC
CCTGACGAGCATCACAAAAATCGACGCTCAAGTCAGAGGTGGCGAAACCCGACAGGACTATAAAGATACC
AGGCGTTTCCCCCTGGAAGCTCCCTCGTGCGCTCTCCTGTTCCGACCCTGCCGCTTACCGGATACCTGTC
CGCCTTTCTCCCTTCGGGAAGCGTGGCGCTTTCTCATAGCTCACGCTGTAGGTATCTCAGTTCGGTGTAG
GTCGTTCGCTCCAAGCTGGGCTGTGTGCACGAACCCCCCGTTCAGCCCGACCGCTGCGCCTTATCCGGTA
ACTATCGTCTTGAGTCCAACCCGGTAAGACACGACTTATCGCCACTGGCAGCAGCCACTGGTAACAGGAT
TAGCAGAGCGAGGTATGTAGGCGGTGCTACAGAGTTCTTGAAGTGGTGGCCTAACTACGGCTACACTAGA
AGAACAGTATTTGGTATCTGCGCTCTGCTGAAGCCAGTTACCTTCGGAAAAAGAGTTGGTAGCTCTTGAT
CCGGCAAACAAACCACCGCTGGTAGCGGTGGTTTTTT
